>Addgene plasmid #116286 | pHAGE-EGFR-P699L | addgene full sequence | sequence record 250652 | Addgene NGS Result
ATTGGCTGTGGTATATAAAATTATTCATAATGATAGTAGGAGGCTTGGTAGGTTTAAGAATAGTTTTTGC
TGTACTTTCTATAGTGAATAGAGTTAGGCAGGGATATTCACCATTATCGTTTCAGACCCACCTCCCAACC
CCGAGGGGACCCGACAGGCCCGAAGGAATAGAAGAAGAAGGTGGAGAGAGAGACAGAGACAGATCCATTC
GATTAGTGAACGGATCTCGACGGTATCGCCGAATTCACAAATGGCAGTATTCATCCACAATTTTAAAAGA
AAAGGGGGGATTGGGGGGTACAGTGCAGGGGAAAGAATAGTAGACATAATAGCAACAGACATACAAACTA
AAGAATTACAAAAACAAATTACAAAAATTCAAAATTTTCGGGTTTATTACAGGGACAGCAGAGATCCAGT
TTGGACTAGTCGTGAGGCTCCGGTGCCCGTCAGTGGGCAGAGCGCACATCGCCCACAGTCCCCGAGAAGT
TGGGGGGAGGGGTCGGCAATTGAACCGGTGCCTAGAGAAGGTGGCGCGGGGTAAACTGGGAAAGTGATGT
CGTGTACTGGCTCCGCCTTTTTCCCGAGGGTGGGGGAGAACCGTATATAAGTGCAGTAGTCGCCGTGAAC
GTTCTTTTTCGCAACGGGTTTGCCGCCAGAACACAGGTAAGTGCCGTGTGTGGTTCCCGCGGGCCTGGCC
TCTTTACGGGTTATGGCCCTTGCGTGCCTTGAATTACTTCCACCTGGCTGCAGTACGTGATTCTTGATCC
CGAGCTTCGGGTTGGAAGTGGGTGGGAGAGTTCGAGGCCTTGCGCTTAAGGAGCCCCTTCGCCTCGTGCT
TGAGTTGAGGCCTGGCCTGGGCGCTGGGGCCGCCGCGTGCGAATCTGGTGGCACCTTCGCGCCTGTCTCG
CTGCTTTCGATAAGTCTCTAGCCATTTAAAATTTTTGATGACCTGCTGCGACGCTTTTTTTCTGGCAAGA
TAGTCTTGTAAATGCGGGCCAAGATCTGCACACTGGTATTTCGGTTTTTGGGGCCGCGGGCGGCGACGGG
GCCCGTGCGTCCCAGCGCACATGTTCGGCGAGGCGGGGCCTGCGAGCGCGGCCACCGAGAATCGGACGGG
GGTAGTCTCAAGCTGGCCGGCCTGCTCTGGTGCCTGGCCTCGCGCCGCCGTGTATCGCCCCGCCCTGGGC
GGCAAGGCTGGCCCGGTCGGCACCAGTTGCGTGAGCGGAAAGATGGCCGCTTCCCGGCCCTGCTGCAGGG
AGCTCAAAATGGAGGACGCGGCGCTCGGGAGAGCGGGCGGGTGAGTCACCCACACAAAGGAAAAGGGCCT
TTCCGTCCTCAGCCGTCGCTTCATGTGACTCCACGGAGTACCGGGCGCCGTCCAGGCACCTCGATTAGTT
CTCGAGCTTTTGGAGTACGTCGTCTTTAGGTTGGGGGGAGGGGTTTTATGCGATGGAGTTTCCCCACACT
GAGTGGGTGGAGACTGAAGTTAGGCCAGCTTGGCACTTGATGTAATTCTCCTTGGAATTTGCCCTTTTTG
AGTTTGGATCTTGGTTCATTCTCAAGCCTCAGACAGTGGTTCAAAGTTTTTTTCTTCCATTTCAGGTGTC
GTGAAGCGGCCCTGCAGATATCAACAAGTTTGTACAAAAAAGCAGGCACCATGCGACCCTCCGGGACGGC
CGGGGCAGCGCTCCTGGCGCTGCTGGCTGCGCTCTGCCCGGCGAGTCGGGCTCTGGAGGAAAAGAAAGTT
TGCCAAGGCACGAGTAACAAGCTCACGCAGTTGGGCACTTTTGAAGATCATTTTCTCAGCCTCCAGAGGA
TGTTCAATAACTGTGAGGTGGTCCTTGGGAATTTGGAAATTACCTATGTGCAGAGGAATTATGATCTTTC
CTTCTTAAAGACCATCCAGGAGGTGGCTGGTTATGTCCTCATTGCCCTCAACACAGTGGAGCGAATTCCT
TTGGAAAACCTGCAGATCATCAGAGGAAATATGTACTACGAAAATTCCTATGCCTTAGCAGTCTTATCTA
ACTATGATGCAAATAAAACCGGACTGAAGGAGCTGCCCATGAGAAATTTACAGGAAATCCTGCATGGCGC
CGTGCGGTTCAGCAACAACCCTGCCCTGTGCAACGTGGAGAGCATCCAGTGGCGGGACATAGTCAGCAGT
GACTTTCTCAGCAACATGTCGATGGACTTCCAGAACCACCTGGGCAGCTGCCAAAAGTGTGATCCAAGCT
GTCCCAATGGGAGCTGCTGGGGTGCAGGAGAGGAGAACTGCCAGAAACTGACCAAAATCATCTGTGCCCA
GCAGTGCTCCGGGCGCTGCCGTGGCAAGTCCCCCAGTGACTGCTGCCACAACCAGTGTGCTGCAGGCTGC
ACAGGCCCCCGGGAGAGCGACTGCCTGGTCTGCCGCAAATTCCGAGACGAAGCCACGTGCAAGGACACCT
GCCCCCCACTCATGCTCTACAACCCCACCACGTACCAGATGGATGTGAACCCCGAGGGCAAATACAGCTT
TGGTGCCACCTGCGTGAAGAAGTGTCCCCGTAATTATGTGGTGACAGATCACGGCTCGTGCGTCCGAGCC
TGTGGGGCCGACAGCTATGAGATGGAGGAAGACGGCGTCCGCAAGTGTAAGAAGTGCGAAGGGCCTTGCC
GCAAAGTGTGTAACGGAATAGGTATTGGTGAATTTAAAGACTCACTCTCCATAAATGCTACGAATATTAA
ACACTTCAAAAACTGCACCTCCATCAGTGGCGATCTCCACATCCTGCCGGTGGCATTTAGGGGTGACTCC
TTCACACATACTCCTCCTCTGGATCCACAGGAACTGGATATTCTGAAAACCGTAAAGGAAATCACAGGGT
TTTTGCTGATTCAGGCTTGGCCTGAAAACAGGACGGACCTCCATGCCTTTGAGAACCTAGAAATCATACG
CGGCAGGACCAAGCAACATGGTCAGTTTTCTCTTGCAGTCGTCAGCCTGAACATAACATCCTTGGGATTA
CGCTCCCTCAAGGAGATAAGTGATGGAGATGTGATAATTTCAGGAAACAAAAATTTGTGCTATGCAAATA
CAATAAACTGGAAAAAACTGTTTGGGACCTCCGGTCAGAAAACCAAAATTATAAGCAACAGAGGTGAAAA
CAGCTGCAAGGCCACAGGCCAGGTCTGCCATGCCTTGTGCTCCCCCGAGGGCTGCTGGGGCCCGGAGCCC
AGGGACTGCGTCTCTTGCCGGAATGTCAGCCGAGGCAGGGAATGCGTGGACAAGTGCAACCTTCTGGAGG
GTGAGCCAAGGGAGTTTGTGGAGAACTCTGAGTGCATACAGTGCCACCCAGAGTGCCTGCCTCAGGCCAT
GAACATCACCTGCACAGGACGGGGACCAGACAACTGTATCCAGTGTGCCCACTACATTGACGGCCCCCAC
TGCGTCAAGACCTGCCCGGCAGGAGTCATGGGAGAAAACAACACCCTGGTCTGGAAGTACGCAGACGCCG
GCCATGTGTGCCACCTGTGCCATCCAAACTGCACCTACGGATGCACTGGGCCAGGTCTTGAAGGCTGTCC
AACGAATGGGCCTAAGATCCCGTCCATCGCCACTGGGATGGTGGGGGCCCTCCTCTTGCTGCTGGTGGTG
GCCCTGGGGATCGGCCTCTTCATGCGAAGGCGCCACATCGTTCGGAAGCGCACGCTGCGGAGGCTGCTGC
AGGAGAGGGAGCTTGTGGAGCCTCTTACACCCAGTGGAGAAGCTCTCAACCAAGCTCTCTTGAGGATCTT
GAAGGAAACTGAATTCAAAAAGATCAAAGTGCTGGGCTCCGGTGCGTTCGGCACGGTGTATAAGGGACTC
TGGATCCCAGAAGGTGAGAAAGTTAAAATTCCCGTCGCTATCAAGGAATTAAGAGAAGCAACATCTCCGA
AAGCCAACAAGGAAATCCTCGATGAAGCCTACGTGATGGCCAGCGTGGACAACCCCCACGTGTGCCGCCT
GCTGGGCATCTGCCTCACCTCCACCGTGCAGCTCATCACGCAGCTCATGCCCTTCGGCTGCCTCCTGGAC
TATGTCCGGGAACACAAAGACAATATTGGCTCCCAGTACCTGCTCAACTGGTGTGTGCAGATCGCAAAGG
GCATGAACTACTTGGAGGACCGTCGCTTGGTGCACCGCGACCTGGCAGCCAGGAACGTACTGGTGAAAAC
ACCGCAGCATGTCAAGATCACAGATTTTGGGCTGGCCAAACTGCTGGGTGCGGAAGAGAAAGAATACCAT
GCAGAAGGAGGCAAAGTGCCTATCAAGTGGATGGCATTGGAATCAATTTTACACAGAATCTATACCCACC
AGAGTGATGTCTGGAGCTACGGGGTGACCGTTTGGGAGTTGATGACCTTTGGATCCAAGCCATATGACGG
AATCCCTGCCAGCGAGATCTCCTCCATCCTGGAGAAAGGAGAACGCCTCCCTCAGCCACCCATATGTACC
ATCGATGTCTACATGATCATGGTCAAGTGCTGGATGATAGACGCAGATAGTCGCCCAAAGTTCCGTGAGT
TGATCATCGAATTCTCCAAAATGGCCCGAGACCCCCAGCGCTACCTTGTCATTCAGGGGGATGAAAGAAT
GCATTTGCCAAGTCCTACAGACTCCAACTTCTACCGTGCCCTGATGGATGAAGAAGACATGGACGACGTG
GTGGATGCCGACGAGTACCTCATCCCACAGCAGGGCTTCTTCAGCAGCCCCTCCACGTCACGGACTCCCC
TCCTGAGCTCTCTGAGTGCAACCAGCAACAATTCCACCGTGGCTTGCATTGATAGAAATGGGCTGCAAAG
CTGTCCCATCAAGGAAGACAGCTTCTTGCAGCGATACAGCTCAGACCCCACAGGCGCCTTGACTGAGGAC
AGCATAGACGACACCTTCCTCCCAGTGCCTGAATACATAAACCAGTCCGTTCCCAAAAGGCCCGCTGGCT
CTGTGCAGAATCCTGTCTATCACAATCAGCCTCTGAACCCCGCGCCCAGCAGAGACCCACACTACCAGGA
CCCCCACAGCACTGCAGTGGGCAACCCCGAGTATCTCAACACTGTCCAGCCCACCTGTGTCAACAGCACA
TTCGACAGCCCTGCCCACTGGGCCCAGAAAGGCAGCCACCAAATTAGCCTGGACAACCCTGACTACCAGC
AGGACTTCTTTCCCAAGGAAGCCAAGCCAAATGGCATCTTTAAGGGCTCCACAGCTGAAAATGCAGAATA
CCTAAGGGTCGCGCCACAAAGCAGTGAATTTATTGGAGCATAGAACCCAGCTTTCTTGTACAAAGTGGTG
ATATCCAATTAACCCTCACTAAAGGGAAGATATTGAAAGAATTTGATGTCCCTATAGTGAGTCGTATTAC
CACCCAACTTTTCTATACAAAGTGGTTGATATCCAGCACAGTGGCGGCCGCTCGAGTCTAGAGGGCCCGC
GGTTCGAAGGTAAGCCTATCCCTAACCCTCTCCTCGGTCTCGATTCTACGCGTACCGGTTAGTAATGAGA
TCCCTCCCCCCCCCCTAACGTTACTGGCCGAAGCCGCTTGGAATAAGGCCGGTGTGCGTTTGTCTATATG
TTATTTTCCACCATATTGCCGTCTTTTGGCAATGTGAGGGCCCGGAAACCTGGCCCTGTCTTCTTGACGA
GCATTCCTAGGGGTCTTTCCCCTCTCGCCAAAGGAATGCAAGGTCTGTTGAATGTCGTGAAGGAAGCAGT
TCCTCTGGAAGCTTCTTGAAGACAAACAACGTCTGTAGCGACCCTTTGCAGGCAGCGGAACCCCCCACCT
GGCGACAGGTGCCTCTGCGGCCAAAAGCCACGTGTATAAGATACACCTGCAAAGGCGGCACAACCCCAGT
GCCACGTTGTGAGTTGGATAGTTGTGGAAAGAGTCAAATGGCTCTCCTCAAGCGTATTCAACAAGGGGCT
GAAGGATGCCCAGAAGGTACCCCATTGTATGGGATCTGATCTGGGGCCTCGGTGCACATGCTTTACATGT
GTTTAGTCGAGGTTAAAAAAACGTCTAGGCCCCCCGAACCACGGGGACGTGGTTTTCCTTTGAAAAACAC
GATGATAATATGGCCACACATATGACCGAGTACAAGCCCACGGTGCGCCTCGCCACCCGCGACGACGTCC
CCAGGGCCGTACGCACCCTCGCCGCCGCGTTCGCCGACTACCCCGCCACGCGCCACACCGTCGATCCGGA
CCGCCACATCGAGCGGGTCACCGAGCTGCAAGAACTCTTCCTCACGCGCGTCGGGCTCGACATCGGCAAG
GTGTGGGTCGCGGACGACGGCGCCGCGGTGGCGGTCTGGACCACGCCGGAGAGCGTCGAAGCGGGGGCGG
TGTTCGCCGAGATCGGCCCGCGCATGGCCGAGTTGAGCGGTTCCCGGCTGGCCGCGCAGCAACAGATGGA
AGGCCTCCTGGCGCCGCACCGGCCCAAGGAGCCCGCGTGGTTCCTGGCCACCGTCGGCGTCTCGCCCGAC
CACCAGGGCAAGGGTCTGGGCAGCGCCGTCGTGCTCCCCGGAGTGGAGGCGGCCGAGCGCGCCGGGGTGC
CCGCCTTCCTGGAGACCTCCGCGCCCCGCAACCTCCCCTTCTACGAGCGGCTCGGCTTCACCGTCACCGC
CGACGTCGAGGTGCCCGAAGGACCGCGCACCTGGTGCATGACCCGCAAGCCCGGTGCCTAAATCGATAGA
TCCTAATCAACCTCTGGATTACAAAATTTGTGAAAGATTGACTGGTATTCTTAACTATGTTGCTCCTTTT
ACGCTATGTGGATACGCTGCTTTAATGCCTTTGTATCATGCTATTGCTTCCCGTATGGCTTTCATTTTCT
CCTCCTTGTATAAATCCTGGTTGCTGTCTCTTTATGAGGAGTTGTGGCCCGTTGTCAGGCAACGTGGCGT
GGTGTGCACTGTGTTTGCTGACGCAACCCCCACTGGTTGGGGCATTGCCACCACCTGTCAGCTCCTTTCC
GGGACTTTCGCTTTCCCCCTCCCTATTGCCACGGCGGAACTCATCGCCGCCTGCCTTGCCCGCTGCTGGA
CAGGGGCTCGGCTGTTGGGCACTGACAATTCCGTGGTGTTGTCGGGGAAATCATCGTCCTTTCCTTGGCT
GCTCGCCTGTGTTGCCACCTGGATTCTGCGCGGGACGTCCTTCTGCTACGTCCCTTCGGCCCTCAATCCA
GCGGACCTTCCTTCCCGCGGCCTGCTGCCGGCTCTGCGGCCTCTTCCGCGTCTTCGCCTTCGCCCTCAGA
CGAGTCGGATCTCCCTTTGGGCCGCCTCCCCGCCTGAGATCCTTTAAGACCAATGACTTACAAGGCAGCT
GTAGATCTTAGCCACTTTTTAAAAGAAAAGGGGGGACTGGAAGGGCTAATTCACTCCCAACGAAGACAAG
ATCTGCTTTTTGCTTGTACTGGGTCTCTCTGGTTAGACCAGATCTGAGCCTGGGAGCTCTCTGGCTAACT
AGGGAACCCACTGCTTAAGCCTCAATAAAGCTTGCCTTGAGTGCTTCAAGTAGTGTGTGCCCGTCTGTTG
TGTGACTCTGGTAACTAGAGATCCCTCAGACCCTTTTAGTCAGTGTGGAAAATCTCTAGCAGTAGTAGTT
CATGTCATCTTATTATTCAGTATTTATAACTTGCAAAGAAATGAATATCAGAGAGTGAGAGGCCCGGGTT
AATTAAGGAAAGGGCTAGATCATTCTTGAAGACGAAAGGGCCTCGTGATACGCCTATTTTTATAGGTTAA
TGTCATGATAATAATGGTTTCTTAGACGTCAGGTGGCACTTTTCGGGGAAATGTGCGCGGAACCCCTATT
TGTTTATTTTTCTAAATACATTCAAATATGTATCCGCTCATGAGACAATAACCCTGATAAATGCTTCAAT
AATATTGAAAAAGGAAGAGTATGAGTATTCAACATTTCCGTGTCGCCCTTATTCCCTTTTTTGCGGCATT
TTGCCTTCCTGTTTTTGCTCACCCAGAAACGCTGGTGAAAGTAAAAGATGCTGAAGATCAGTTGGGTGCA
CGAGTGGGTTACATCGAACTGGATCTCAACAGCGGTAAGATCCTTGAGAGTTTTCGCCCCGAAGAACGTT
TTCCAATGATGAGCACTTTTAAAGTTCTGCTATGTGGCGCGGTATTATCCCGTGTTGACGCCGGGCAAGA
GCAACTCGGTCGCCGCATACACTATTCTCAGAATGACTTGGTTGAGTACTCACCAGTCACAGAAAAGCAT
CTTACGGATGGCATGACAGTAAGAGAATTATGCAGTGCTGCCATAACCATGAGTGATAACACTGCGGCCA
ACTTACTTCTGACAACGATCGGAGGACCGAAGGAGCTAACCGCTTTTTTGCACAACATGGGGGATCATGT
AACTCGCCTTGATCGTTGGGAACCGGAGCTGAATGAAGCCATACCAAACGACGAGCGTGACACCACGATG
CCTGTAGCAATGGCAACAACGTTGCGCAAACTATTAACTGGCGAACTACTTACTCTAGCTTCCCGGCAAC
AATTAATAGACTGGATGGAGGCGGATAAAGTTGCAGGACCACTTCTGCGCTCGGCCCTTCCGGCTGGCTG
GTTTATTGCTGATAAATCTGGAGCCGGTGAGCGTGGGTCTCGCGGTATCATTGCAGCACTGGGGCCAGAT
GGTAAGCCCTCCCGTATCGTAGTTATCTACACGACGGGGAGTCAGGCAACTATGGATGAACGAAATAGAC
AGATCGCTGAGATAGGTGCCTCACTGATTAAGCATTGGTAACTGTCAGACCAAGTTTACTCATATATACT
TTAGATTGATTTAAAACTTCATTTTTAATTTAAAAGGATCTAGGTGAAGATCCTTTTTGATAATCTCATG
ACCAAAATCCCTTAACGTGAGTTTTCGTTCCACTGAGCGTCAGACCCCGTAGAAAAGATCAAAGGATCTT
CTTGAGATCCTTTTTTTCTGCGCGTAATCTGCTGCTTGCAAACAAAAAAACCACCGCTACCAGCGGTGGT
TTGTTTGCCGGATCAAGAGCTACCAACTCTTTTTCCGAAGGTAACTGGCTTCAGCAGAGCGCAGATACCA
AATACTGTTCTTCTAGTGTAGCCGTAGTTAGGCCACCACTTCAAGAACTCTGTAGCACCGCCTACATACC
TCGCTCTGCTAATCCTGTTACCAGTGGCTGCTGCCAGTGGCGATAAGTCGTGTCTTACCGGGTTGGACTC
AAGACGATAGTTACCGGATAAGGCGCAGCGGTCGGGCTGAACGGGGGGTTCGTGCACACAGCCCAGCTTG
GAGCGAACGACCTACACCGAACTGAGATACCTACAGCGTGAGCTATGAGAAAGCGCCACGCTTCCCGAAG
GGAGAAAGGCGGACAGGTATCCGGTAAGCGGCAGGGTCGGAACAGGAGAGCGCACGAGGGAGCTTCCAGG
GGGAAACGCCTGGTATCTTTATAGTCCTGTCGGGTTTCGCCACCTCTGACTTGAGCGTCGATTTTTGTGA
TGCTCGTCAGGGGGGCGGAGCCTATGGAAAAACGCCAGCAACGCGGCCTTTTTACGGTTCCTGGCCTTTT
GCTGGCCTTTTGCTCACATGTTCTTTCCTGCGTTATCCCCTGATTCTGTGGATAACCGTATTACCGCCTT
TGAGTGAGCTGATACCGCTCGCCGCAGCCGAACGACCGAGCGCAGCGAGTCAGTGAGCGAGGAAGCGGAA
GAGCGCCCAATACGCAAACCGCCTCTCCCCGCGCGTTGGCCGATTCATTAATGCAGCAAGCTCATGGCTG
ACTAATTTTTTTTATTTATGCAGAGGCCGAGGCCGCCTCGGCCTCTGAGCTATTCCAGAAGTAGTGAGGA
GGCTTTTTTGGAGGCCTAGGCTTTTGCAAAAAGCTCCCCGTGGCACGACAGGTTTCCCGACTGGAAAGCG
GGCAGTGAGCGCAACGCAATTAATGTGAGTTAGCTCACTCATTAGGCACCCCAGGCTTTACACTTTATGC
TTCCGGCTCGTATGTTGTGTGGAATTGTGAGCGGATAACAATTTCACACAGGAAACAGCTATGACATGAT
TACGAATTTCACAAATAAAGCATTTTTTTCACTGCATTCTAGTTGTGGTTTGTCCAAACTCATCAATGTA
TCTTATCATGTCTGGATCAACTGGATAACTCAAGCTAACCAAAATCATCCCAAACTTCCCACCCCATACC
CTATTACCACTGCCAATTACCTGTGGTTTCATTTACTCTAAACCTGTGATTCCTCTGAATTATTTTCATT
TTAAAGAAATTGTATTTGTTAAATATGTACTACAAACTTAGTAGTTGGAAGGGCTAATTCACTCCCAAAG
AAGACAAGATATCCTTGATCTGTGGATCTACCACACACAAGGCTACTTCCCTGATTAGCAGAACTACACA
CCAGGGCCAGGGGTCAGATATCCACTGACCTTTGGATGGTGCTACAAGCTAGTACCAGTTGAGCCAGATA
AGGTAGAAGAGGCCAATAAAGGAGAGAACACCAGCTTGTTACACCCTGTGAGCCTGCATGGGATGGATGA
CCCGGAGAGAGAAGTGTTAGAGTGGAGGTTTGACAGCCGCCTAGCATTTCATCACGTGGCCCGAGAGCTG
CATCCGGAGTACTTCAAGAACTGCTGATATCGAGCTTGCTACAAGGGACTTTCCGCTGGGGACTTTCCAG
GGAGGCGTGGCCTGGGCGGGACTGGGGAGTGGCGAGCCCTCAGATCCTGCATATAAGCAGCTGCTTTTTG
CCTGTACTGGGTCTCTCTGGTTAGACCAGATCTGAGCCTGGGAGCTCTCTGGCTAACTAGGGAACCCACT
GCTTAAGCCTCAATAAAGCTTGCCTTGAGTGCTTCAAGTAGTGTGTGCCCGTCTGTTGTGTGACTCTGGT
AACTAGAGATCCCTCAGACCCTTTTAGTCAGTGTGGAAAATCTCTAGCAGTGGCGCCCGAACAGGGACTT
GAAAGCGAAAGGGAAACCAGAGGAGCTCTCTCGACGCAGGACTCGGCTTGCTGAAGCGCGCACGGCAAGA
GGCGAGGGGCGGCGACTGGTGAGTACGCCAAAAATTTTGACTAGCGGAGGCTAGAAGGAGAGAGATGGGT
GCGAGAGCGTCAGTATTAAGCGGGGGAGAATTAGATCGCGATGGGAAAAAATTCGGTTAAGGCCAGGGGG
AAAGAAAAAATATAAATTAAAACATATAGTATGGGCAAGCAGGGAGCTAGAACGATTCGCAGTTAATCCT
GGCCTGTTAGAAACATCAGAAGGCTGTAGACAAATACTGGGACAGCTACAACCATCCCTTCAGACAGGAT
CAGAAGAACTTAGATCATTATATAATACAGTAGCAACCCTCTATTGTGTGCATCAAAGGATAGAGATAAA
AGACACCAAGGAAGCTTTAGACAAGATAGAGGAAGAGCAAAACAAAAGTAAGACCACCGCACAGCAAGCG
GCCGGCCGCTGATCTTCAGACCTGGAGGAGGAGATATGAGGGACAATTGGAGAAGTGAATTATATAAATA
TAAAGTAGTAAAAATTGAACCATTAGGAGTAGCACCCACCAAGGCAAAGAGAAGAGTGGTGCAGAGAGAA
AAAAGAGCAGTGGGAATAGGAGCTTTGTTCCTTGGGTTCTTGGGAGCAGCAGGAAGCACTATGGGCGCAG
CGTCAATGACGCTGACGGTACAGGCCAGACAATTATTGTCTGGTATAGTGCAGCAGCAGAACAATTTGCT
GAGGGCTATTGAGGCGCAACAGCATCTGTTGCAACTCACAGTCTGGGGCATCAAGCAGCTCCAGGCAAGA
ATCCTGGCTGTGGAAAGATACCTAAAGGATCAACAGCTCCTGGGGATTTGGGGTTGCTCTGGAAAACTCA
TTTGCACCACTGCTGTGCCTTGGAATGCTAGTTGGAGTAATAAATCTCTGGAACAGATTTGGAATCACAC
GACCTGGATGGAGTGGGACAGAGAAATTAACAATTACACAAGCTTAATACACTCCTTAATTGAAGAATCG
CAAAACCAGCAAGAAAAGAATGAACAAGAATTATTGGAATTAGATAAATGGGCAAGTTTGTGGAATTGGT
TTAACATAACAA
Features (pLannotate 1.2.2; 30 found; start..end, strand, type, name):
    126..226     +  CDS            Rev (fragment): human immunodeficiency virus 1 (HIV-1) Rev protein; rev; enhances nuclear export of unspliced and incompletely spliced viral mRNAs
    271..388     +  misc_feature   cPPT/CTS: central polypurine tract and central termination sequence of HIV-1
    436..1614    +  promoter       EF-1α promoter: strong constitutive promoter for human elongation factor EF-1α
   1635..1655    +  protein_bind   attB1: mutant version of attB; core recombination site for the Gateway® BP reaction BP Clonase™
   1661..5291    +  CDS            EGFR (fragment): precursor of human epidermal growth factor receptor
   5295..5319    -  protein_bind   attB2: mutant version of attB; recombination site for the Gateway® BP reaction BP Clonase™
   5327..5345    +  promoter       T3 promoter: promoter for bacteriophage T3 RNA polymerase
   5371..5389    -  promoter       T7 promoter: promoter for bacteriophage T7 RNA polymerase
   5395..5413    -  protein_bind   attB4 (fragment): mutant version of attB; core recombination site for the Gateway® BP reaction BP Clonase™
   5469..5510    +  CDS            V5 tag: epitope tag from simian virus 5
   5636..6098    +  misc_feature   IRES: internal ribosome entry site (IRES) of the encephalomyocarditis virus (EMCV)
   6112..6709    +  CDS            PuroR (fragment): puromycin N-acetyltransferase; pac from Streptomyces; confers resistance to puromycin
   6725..7313    +  misc_feature   WPRE: woodchuck hepatitis virus posttranscriptional regulatory element
   7321..7386    +  CDS            nef (fragment): NEF_HV1Z2 - Experimental evidence at protein level: Swiss-Prot protein existence level 1. Extracellular Nef protein targets CD4(+) T-lymphocytes for apoptosis by interacting with CXCR4 surface receptors. From Human immunodeficiency virus type 1 group M subtype D (isolate Z2/CDC-Z34) (HIV-1).
   7388..7621    +  LTR            3' LTR (ΔU3): self-inactivating 3' long terminal repeat (LTR) from HIV-1
   7826..7930    +  promoter       AmpR promoter: bla
   7931..8791    +  CDS            AmpR: β-lactamase; bla; confers resistance to ampicillin, carbenicillin, and related antibiotics
   8962..9550    +  rep_origin     ori: high-copy-number ColE1/pMB1/pBR322/pUC origin of replication
   9733..9787    +  CDS            lacI (fragment): lac repressor; lacI; The lac repressor binds to the lac operator to inhibit transcription in E. coli. This inhibition can be relieved by adding lactose or isopropyl-β-D-thiogalactopyranoside (IPTG).
   9793..9886    +  rep_origin     SV40 ori (fragment): SV40 origin of replication
   9911..9948    +  CDS            lacI (fragment): lac repressor; lacI; The lac repressor binds to the lac operator to inhibit transcription in E. coli. This inhibition can be relieved by adding lactose or isopropyl-β-D-thiogalactopyranoside (IPTG).
   9961..9982    +  protein_bind   CAP binding site: CAP binding activates transcription in the presence of cAMP. E. coli catabolite activator protein
   9997..10027   +  promoter       lac promoter: promoter for the E. coli lac operon
  10031..10053   +  protein_bind   lac operator (fragment): The lac repressor binds to the lac operator to inhibit transcription in E. coli. This inhibition can be relieved by adding lactose or isopropyl-β-D-thiogalactopyranoside (IPTG). lac repressor encoded by lacI
  10085..10168   +  polyA_signal   SV40 poly(A) signal (fragment): SV40 polyadenylation signal
  10335..10664   +  CDS            nef (fragment): NEF_HV1BR - Experimental evidence at protein level: Swiss-Prot protein existence level 1. Extracellular Nef protein targets CD4(+) T-lymphocytes for apoptosis by interacting with CXCR4 surface receptors (PubMed:14990729). From Human immunodeficiency virus type 1 group M subtype B (isolate BRU/LAI) (HIV-1).
  10712..10969   +  LTR            5' LTR (truncated): truncated 5' long terminal repeat (LTR) from HIV-1
  11016..11141   +  misc_feature   HIV-1 Ψ: packaging signal of human immunodeficiency virus type 1
  11125..11463   +  CDS            HIV-1 gag (fragment): gag protein from human immunodeficiency virus 1; gag
  11638..11871   +  misc_feature   RRE: The Rev response element (RRE) of HIV-1 allows for Rev-dependent mRNA export from the nucleus to the cytoplasm.
