[The description below was written by a language model from this plasmid's Addgene catalogue record, the feature table of its GenBank file and pLannotate feature annotations shown in this document.]
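Description:
pHAGE-EGFR-P699L is a self-inactivating HIV-1-based lentiviral transfer plasmid of about 12.1 kb, built on the pHAGE backbone, for stable expression of a point-mutant human epidermal growth factor receptor in mammalian cells. It is maintained in E. coli through a high-copy ColE1/pUC-type origin and a β-lactamase gene conferring ampicillin resistance. A recombination-deficient strain is recorded for propagation, as is usual for LTR-containing plasmids. The viral region comprises a truncated 5' LTR, the Ψ packaging signal with an adjoining gag fragment, the Rev response element, the cPPT/CTS, and a ΔU3 3' LTR. These elements allow the vector RNA to be packaged, exported and integrated when structural and regulatory proteins are supplied in trans, and they leave the integrated provirus without LTR promoter activity.

The payload is driven by the constitutive human EF-1α promoter. The EGFR open reading frame carrying the P699L substitution was introduced by Gateway recombination and sits between attB1 and attB2 sites. Downstream lie a V5 epitope sequence, an EMCV IRES and a puromycin N-acetyltransferase gene, followed by WPRE to enhance transcript stability and expression. The IRES places puromycin resistance on the same transcript as EGFR, so transduced cells can be selected with the drug. The V5 tag is annotated well past attB2, and the record does not show whether it is fused in frame to EGFR. The separate GenBank entry covers only the 3.6 kb EGFR coding sequence, not the whole plasmid. The construct comes from a study on the systematic functional annotation of somatic cancer mutations, which suggests it was made to assay the effect of this EGFR variant in cells.
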