Addgene plasmid #116286: pHAGE-EGFR-P699L
Purpose: Lentiviral expression of EGFR P699L
Depositing lab: Gordon Mills & Kenneth Scott. Depositing organization: Baylor College of Medicine. Publication: Systematic Functional Annotation of Somatic Mutations in Cancer. Ng PK, Li J, Jeong KJ, Shao S, Chen H, Tsang YH, Sengupta S, Wang Z, Bhavana VH, Tran R, Soewito S, Minussi DC, Moreno D, Kong K, Dogruluk T, Lu H, Gao J, Tokheim C, Zhou DC, Johnson AM, Zeng J, Ip CKM, Ju Z, Wester M, Yu S, Li Y, Vellano CP, Schultz N, Karchin R, Ding L, Lu Y, Cheung LWT, Chen K, Shaw KR, Meric-Bernstam F, Scott KL, Yi S, Sahni N, Liang H, Mills GB. Cancer Cell. 2018 Mar 12;33(3):450-462.e10. doi: 10.1016/j.ccell.2018.01.021. PubMed 29533785.
Backbone
  Vector backbone: pHAGE
  Vector type: Lentiviral
Growth in bacteria
  Bacterial resistance: Ampicillin, 100 μg/mL
  Growth temperature: 37°C
  Growth strain: Stbl3
  Copy number: High Copy
Gene/Insert
  Gene/Insert name: EGFR
  Species: H. sapiens (human)
  Mutation: P699L
  Entrez Gene: EGFR (a.k.a. ERBB, ERBB1, ERRP, HER1, NISBD2, NNCIS, PIG61, mENA)
  Cloning method: Gateway Cloning
Terms and licenses: Academic/Nonprofit Terms; Industry Terms: Not Available to Industry
How to cite: pHAGE-EGFR-P699L was a gift from Gordon Mills & Kenneth Scott (Addgene plasmid # 116286 ; http://n2t.net/addgene:116286 ; RRID:Addgene_116286)
