LOCUS       Exported 3633 bp ds-DNA linear SYN 16-SEP-2021
DEFINITION  Lentiviral expression of EGFR P699L.
ACCESSION   .
VERSION     .
KEYWORDS    pHAGE-EGFR-P699L
SOURCE      synthetic DNA construct
  ORGANISM  synthetic DNA construct
REFERENCE   1 (bases 1 to 3633)
  AUTHORS   Ng PK, Li J, Jeong KJ, Shao S, Chen H, Tsang YH, Sengupta S, Wang Z,
            Bhavana VH, Tran R, Soewito S, Minussi DC, Moreno D, Kong K,
            Dogruluk T, Lu H, Gao J, Tokheim C, Zhou DC, Johnson AM, Zeng J, Ip
            CKM, Ju Z, Wester M, Yu S, Li Y, Vellano CP, Schultz N, Karchin R,
            Ding L, Lu Y, Cheung LWT, Chen K, Shaw KR, Meric-Bernstam F, Scott
            KL, Yi S, Sahni N, Liang H, Mills GB
  TITLE     Systematic Functional Annotation of Somatic Mutations in Cancer.
  JOURNAL   Cancer Cell. 2018 Mar 12;33(3):450-462.e10. doi:
            10.1016/j.ccell.2018.01.021.
  PUBMED    29533785
REFERENCE   2 (bases 1 to 3633)
  AUTHORS   .
  TITLE     Direct Submission
  JOURNAL   Exported Sep 16, 2021 from SnapGene Server 1.1.58
            http://www.snapgene.com
FEATURES             Location/Qualifiers
     source          1..3633
                     /organism="synthetic DNA construct"
                     /mol_type="other DNA"
     CDS             1..3633
                     /codon_start=1
                     /product="precursor of human epidermal growth factor
                     receptor"
                     /label=EGFR
                     /translation="MRPSGTAGAALLALLAALCPASRALEEKKVCQGTSNKLTQLGTFE
                     DHFLSLQRMFNNCEVVLGNLEITYVQRNYDLSFLKTIQEVAGYVLIALNTVERIPLENL
                     QIIRGNMYYENSYALAVLSNYDANKTGLKELPMRNLQEILHGAVRFSNNPALCNVESIQ
                     WRDIVSSDFLSNMSMDFQNHLGSCQKCDPSCPNGSCWGAGEENCQKLTKIICAQQCSGR
                     CRGKSPSDCCHNQCAAGCTGPRESDCLVCRKFRDEATCKDTCPPLMLYNPTTYQMDVNP
                     EGKYSFGATCVKKCPRNYVVTDHGSCVRACGADSYEMEEDGVRKCKKCEGPCRKVCNGI
                     GIGEFKDSLSINATNIKHFKNCTSISGDLHILPVAFRGDSFTHTPPLDPQELDILKTVK
                     EITGFLLIQAWPENRTDLHAFENLEIIRGRTKQHGQFSLAVVSLNITSLGLRSLKEISD
                     GDVIISGNKNLCYANTINWKKLFGTSGQKTKIISNRGENSCKATGQVCHALCSPEGCWG
                     PEPRDCVSCRNVSRGRECVDKCNLLEGEPREFVENSECIQCHPECLPQAMNITCTGRGP
                     DNCIQCAHYIDGPHCVKTCPAGVMGENNTLVWKYADAGHVCHLCHPNCTYGCTGPGLEG
                     CPTNGPKIPSIATGMVGALLLLLVVALGIGLFMRRRHIVRKRTLRRLLQERELVEPLTP
                     SGEALNQALLRILKETEFKKIKVLGSGAFGTVYKGLWIPEGEKVKIPVAIKELREATSP
                     KANKEILDEAYVMASVDNPHVCRLLGICLTSTVQLITQLMPFGCLLDYVREHKDNIGSQ
                     YLLNWCVQIAKGMNYLEDRRLVHRDLAARNVLVKTPQHVKITDFGLAKLLGAEEKEYHA
                     EGGKVPIKWMALESILHRIYTHQSDVWSYGVTVWELMTFGSKPYDGIPASEISSILEKG
                     ERLPQPPICTIDVYMIMVKCWMIDADSRPKFRELIIEFSKMARDPQRYLVIQGDERMHL
                     PSPTDSNFYRALMDEEDMDDVVDADEYLIPQQGFFSSPSTSRTPLLSSLSATSNNSTVA
                     CIDRNGLQSCPIKEDSFLQRYSSDPTGALTEDSIDDTFLPVPEYINQSVPKRPAGSVQN
                     PVYHNQPLNPAPSRDPHYQDPHSTAVGNPEYLNTVQPTCVNSTFDSPAHWAQKGSHQIS
                     LDNPDYQQDFFPKEAKPNGIFKGSTAENAEYLRVAPQSSEFIGA"
ORIGIN
        1 atgcgaccct ccgggacggc cggggcagcg ctcctggcgc tgctggctgc gctctgcccg
       61 gcgagtcggg ctctggagga aaagaaagtt tgccaaggca cgagtaacaa gctcacgcag
      121 ttgggcactt ttgaagatca ttttctcagc ctccagagga tgttcaataa ctgtgaggtg
      181 gtccttggga atttggaaat tacctatgtg cagaggaatt atgatctttc cttcttaaag
      241 accatccagg aggtggctgg ttatgtcctc attgccctca acacagtgga gcgaattcct
      301 ttggaaaacc tgcagatcat cagaggaaat atgtactacg aaaattccta tgccttagca
      361 gtcttatcta actatgatgc aaataaaacc ggactgaagg agctgcccat gagaaattta
      421 caggaaatcc tgcatggcgc cgtgcggttc agcaacaacc ctgccctgtg caacgtggag
      481 agcatccagt ggcgggacat agtcagcagt gactttctca gcaacatgtc gatggacttc
      541 cagaaccacc tgggcagctg ccaaaagtgt gatccaagct gtcccaatgg gagctgctgg
      601 ggtgcaggag aggagaactg ccagaaactg accaaaatca tctgtgccca gcagtgctcc
      661 gggcgctgcc gtggcaagtc ccccagtgac tgctgccaca accagtgtgc tgcaggctgc
      721 acaggccccc gggagagcga ctgcctggtc tgccgcaaat tccgagacga agccacgtgc
      781 aaggacacct gccccccact catgctctac aaccccacca cgtaccagat ggatgtgaac
      841 cccgagggca aatacagctt tggtgccacc tgcgtgaaga agtgtccccg taattatgtg
      901 gtgacagatc acggctcgtg cgtccgagcc tgtggggccg acagctatga gatggaggaa
      961 gacggcgtcc gcaagtgtaa gaagtgcgaa gggccttgcc gcaaagtgtg taacggaata
     1021 ggtattggtg aatttaaaga ctcactctcc ataaatgcta cgaatattaa acacttcaaa
     1081 aactgcacct ccatcagtgg cgatctccac atcctgccgg tggcatttag gggtgactcc
     1141 ttcacacata ctcctcctct ggatccacag gaactggata ttctgaaaac cgtaaaggaa
     1201 atcacagggt ttttgctgat tcaggcttgg cctgaaaaca ggacggacct ccatgccttt
     1261 gagaacctag aaatcatacg cggcaggacc aagcaacatg gtcagttttc tcttgcagtc
     1321 gtcagcctga acataacatc cttgggatta cgctccctca aggagataag tgatggagat
     1381 gtgataattt caggaaacaa aaatttgtgc tatgcaaata caataaactg gaaaaaactg
     1441 tttgggacct ccggtcagaa aaccaaaatt ataagcaaca gaggtgaaaa cagctgcaag
     1501 gccacaggcc aggtctgcca tgccttgtgc tcccccgagg gctgctgggg cccggagccc
     1561 agggactgcg tctcttgccg gaatgtcagc cgaggcaggg aatgcgtgga caagtgcaac
     1621 cttctggagg gtgagccaag ggagtttgtg gagaactctg agtgcataca gtgccaccca
     1681 gagtgcctgc ctcaggccat gaacatcacc tgcacaggac ggggaccaga caactgtatc
     1741 cagtgtgccc actacattga cggcccccac tgcgtcaaga cctgcccggc aggagtcatg
     1801 ggagaaaaca acaccctggt ctggaagtac gcagacgccg gccatgtgtg ccacctgtgc
     1861 catccaaact gcacctacgg atgcactggg ccaggtcttg aaggctgtcc aacgaatggg
     1921 cctaagatcc cgtccatcgc cactgggatg gtgggggccc tcctcttgct gctggtggtg
     1981 gccctgggga tcggcctctt catgcgaagg cgccacatcg ttcggaagcg cacgctgcgg
     2041 aggctgctgc aggagaggga gcttgtggag cctcttacac ccagtggaga agctctcaac
     2101 caagctctct tgaggatctt gaaggaaact gaattcaaaa agatcaaagt gctgggctcc
     2161 ggtgcgttcg gcacggtgta taagggactc tggatcccag aaggtgagaa agttaaaatt
     2221 cccgtcgcta tcaaggaatt aagagaagca acatctccga aagccaacaa ggaaatcctc
     2281 gatgaagcct acgtgatggc cagcgtggac aacccccacg tgtgccgcct gctgggcatc
     2341 tgcctcacct ccaccgtgca gctcatcacg cagctcatgc ccttcggctg cctcctggac
     2401 tatgtccggg aacacaaaga caatattggc tcccagtacc tgctcaactg gtgtgtgcag
     2461 atcgcaaagg gcatgaacta cttggaggac cgtcgcttgg tgcaccgcga cctggcagcc
     2521 aggaacgtac tggtgaaaac accgcagcat gtcaagatca cagattttgg gctggccaaa
     2581 ctgctgggtg cggaagagaa agaataccat gcagaaggag gcaaagtgcc tatcaagtgg
     2641 atggcattgg aatcaatttt acacagaatc tatacccacc agagtgatgt ctggagctac
     2701 ggggtgaccg tttgggagtt gatgaccttt ggatccaagc catatgacgg aatccctgcc
     2761 agcgagatct cctccatcct ggagaaagga gaacgcctcc ctcagccacc catatgtacc
     2821 atcgatgtct acatgatcat ggtcaagtgc tggatgatag acgcagatag tcgcccaaag
     2881 ttccgtgagt tgatcatcga attctccaaa atggcccgag acccccagcg ctaccttgtc
     2941 attcaggggg atgaaagaat gcatttgcca agtcctacag actccaactt ctaccgtgcc
     3001 ctgatggatg aagaagacat ggacgacgtg gtggatgccg acgagtacct catcccacag
     3061 cagggcttct tcagcagccc ctccacgtca cggactcccc tcctgagctc tctgagtgca
     3121 accagcaaca attccaccgt ggcttgcatt gatagaaatg ggctgcaaag ctgtcccatc
     3181 aaggaagaca gcttcttgca gcgatacagc tcagacccca caggcgcctt gactgaggac
     3241 agcatagacg acaccttcct cccagtgcct gaatacataa accagtccgt tcccaaaagg
     3301 cccgctggct ctgtgcagaa tcctgtctat cacaatcagc ctctgaaccc cgcgcccagc
     3361 agagacccac actaccagga cccccacagc actgcagtgg gcaaccccga gtatctcaac
     3421 actgtccagc ccacctgtgt caacagcaca ttcgacagcc ctgcccactg ggcccagaaa
     3481 ggcagccacc aaattagcct ggacaaccct gactaccagc aggacttctt tcccaaggaa
     3541 gccaagccaa atggcatctt taagggctcc acagctgaaa atgcagaata cctaagggtc
     3601 gcgccacaaa gcagtgaatt tattggagca tga
//
